>Addgene plasmid #198782 | pWP068 | addgene full sequence | sequence record 390240 | Addgene NGS Result
AAGCTTGCATGCGATGTATTTAATTGTGAAGCACTCTCCCAAAAATATGAGTTTTCTTCGTGTCACATTA
GCACTCACATCTGTGTCTCAATTAATTATTATTGTTTTGGCGTGTTTTCTAAAAATACGGTTTGTTACAA
CAAAGAACCCTATGGAAATGTGGACGTATGGATATTGTCGGTATTTTGAGCCTTGGCTATGCTATACTTA
CCACCAAATTGTTCAGGTAAAAAGACTATTATTGATCTAGTTGATTTTTAAAAAAAGGGTTTCAGCTGTG
TCTTCTAGCTAGTAACCTTACAATATACGGAACATTTTTTATTAAATACATGATAGTAAAATCAAAGTCA
ATGAATAAAACAGTAATATTCAGCACATATATTGTATTTTACTTCCCACTTATATTGTCCTCGGTAAGTG
TGAAATCTCTCTAAAATTGAATACAACTTGATAAATTACAGATCATTGTCGTGAGTATTATTGAAACCCA
AACGTTTAACTCCGAGTATGAAGATAAACTAAATTTTGTGAATTCATTGAGAATTATTAACGCGGATTAT
CTTATTTTTTCGTTTTTAAGTTTCTCAAATTGGCTTAATTCTTGCAATTTGTTTATTCTCGCGTTTTGCA
TGTTTGCTGCTCCGGCTGTTTGTTATTACTGTCGAAAGTAAGTTGGGTCAAGACAAACGCCATATTTCAA
CAAGTGTTCAACATTCAAGCAAGTTTATAGACCAATCATGGCCAGTTTTTTTTTTCAGTTTCAAAGCTTT
GTCGAAACATTCTCAATCAAAAAATTTAGATAAATCTCAAAAAAATTCACCCAAAACTAATTGTTCAAGC
AGAAAGAACATTCTAGAGCAACCGGGAATTTTTTAAATAGGCATTTTTTATACTGCGAACAGAATTTTGC
CGTTTTCTTTTAATGCCATAGTAAATGCTCAGGTGTGTACTACACACTTCCGTAATTTACCCACATCCTC
TACTCTTCAATTTAATAATTGGAATGAAAAACCTCTTAGGCTTTTCAGAAAAACGCTAGATCATATTAAT
GGTCACATCGCAAGTATTTCACTTGCACGACAATATCAACATAAAAGTTTTATCATGGTAACTTTTTTTT
TGGTATATGTAGATTTATTCAACTTCTGTTCAGGATCTCACTATTCTATTAGGTTGAGCAAAAAGTCTTT
GCAAAATTTGTACTTTTCTTCATTTCTCAGCGTTAATTCATTTTTTTCTGATTCTGTTTTTTTATTTGTA
TAGTACGTAATGTGCATGTTTAATGCATTTGAAAAAACTTTTGGGTGCTGTTCAAAATGACCGAGAATTT
GCTCGCCGAACGCCACGTCCTCCTAGGAGTTTTTCTGTACGAGTTCCTCCAAGGCTGCAATTGCAACGAA
GCTCGTCGTAACATGTGTGCAGTGTTAGGCAATAACTCTGTCACCTACAACACCATGAAGTTTTGGTTCG
AAAAGTTCACGAAAAAGAACTACGATCTCGATGATAAACCAAGATCAGATCGCTCTCGTTCGGATATCGA
TGAGGATATTTCGAGAGCCCTGGAAGATGATTCAAGAGCAACGTCACGCAAACTTTCTGCGACTCTCAAG
CATCTCCAAAGAACCATCATCAAGCATCTCCATAGAACCGGAAGGGTGCCAAAGTTCGGTCAACTTGTTC
CTCACAAATTGTCCGATTCTCAGAAAAATTGCTTTGTGACCTCTCTCTTTCGCTGTTCACTAGGAAACGA
ACGACGGACTGGATTAAGGATATCATTACTGGAGATGATAAATGGGTATTATATGTTAGCCATACCAGGA
AAAAAGAGTGGGTCCCGGTCGAGGAAACCGCGAAACCTGGCATCAAGTGAGAACTTCAAGGAAAAAAGTG
CTTCTCTCAATTCGGTGGGACAGTAAGGGTGTCATTTCCAGAGAGCTTCTTCCAAACTTTGCTACAATCA
ACGCTGGCCTATACTGCATTTAATTGAAAAAGGTGGTCCATGCTCATCGATTACATCGCCCTAGAGGATC
AAAGTTGTTGCTGCTCCATGACCACGCAAGACCGCATACAACTTTGAAGACCCGCCAGAAGCTCCAGACC
CTCAGAATCCAATTTTCGTCTCACCCACCGTATTCAACGGACTTGTCTCCTACTGACTACTATATGTTCC
GCCCTCTCCAAAATCACCTTGCCGGGCAGAAGTTTCATGATCGAAAGGTCGTCGAAACTGGGTTGGACGA
CTTCTTTGCCTCATAATCGCAGGAGTTCTAGGCGGAGGGTACTGTTCAACTTCCATTGTGTTGGCAAGAA
GTCATAAGCATTAATGGTAAATATATTACCCATTGAATCTTGTTCGCTTTGAAAAAATACTACTTCCAAA
AAAAAAATCAAAATTTTGCAAAGACTTTTTGCTCAACCTAATATGTATACTTCCTTGTGTGATGTATATT
CCTATTGAGCTTTTGTATTACTATTGTATCAGCACGAAAGTGGAGATATTGTTTCTCGAATTTTCGTTCT
CGTTAATTGTTGCATTTCCTACAATGATTGATCCTCTCATATCTATATATTTTGTCACTCCTTATCGAAA
GCTGGTGACAAAATGGGTTCAAAAAGAATCAGTGGGAAGTAGAGTAAATACAATGTAACTTTGCTTTTGT
TTCTATGATAAAGCCGTCCATTTTGAAGCTAATTTTTTGTTTTTATAATAATTTTAGAAATTGCGCGACC
CGACCCATCTCTACCCACCTAATAGGCATAAGCACAACATGACTTAACGTTTCAGCTAATGACAATGATT
TATACATGGTTACTCTACCTGATAATACTTTTCATTTAGGAATTCAAAACACAAGTTTTCCGCTGTTCGC
ATTGCTGATGTCCTCATTAGTGAAAATATTTCTTAGATTTCGGTTACATGTTACTCTCACTTCAATAATT
CTTGTTTGTAACTCATGTCACGTATGACGACAAAATCTGCAGAAACTACACGCCCTTTGGTAAAAGGATA
AAGTACTAGTAATTTTTCTTGTTTCTTCAAAAGGCGCGCCTCTAGAGGATCCCCGGGATTGGCCAAAGGA
CCCAAAGGTATGTTTCGAATGATACTAACATAACATAGAACATTTTCAGGAGGACCCTTGGCTAGGATGG
GCCCTAAAAAGAAGCGTAAAGCTAGCATGAAGCTGTTGTCTTCAATGGAACAAGCTTGCGACATATGCCG
GTTAAAAAAACTCAGGTGCTCGAAGGAAAAGCCCAAGTGTGCCAAGTGTCTGAAGAACAACTCGGAGTGC
CGTTATTCTCCCAAGGCTATGAGGTCCCCACTGACCAGGGCGCATCTGACAGAGGTAGAATCAAGGTTGG
AAAAATTGGAAGATTTGTTTCTGCTCATGTTTCCTCGGGAAAACCTGGACAGCATTTTGAACATGGACTC
TTTGGACGAAGTGAAAGTAATGTTGAAACAATTATATATGCAGGACTATGGTGACACGGATGCTGCTATG
GATAGCTTGACCCCTATGGAAAATGGCATGTCTGAAGGGCCGAGAAAACACATGAAGACTGCGACATCAT
CGCCAAAAGTGGATGAAGATGGAAGCCAAAGTCAGTTGAGTGTATCGCCGGAATTCCCGCTGCAGTCTGG
TGGCGGAGGGGCTCCTAGGGGTTCCGGACGGGCTGACGCATTGGACGATTTTGATCTGGATATGCTGGGA
AGTGACGCCCTCGATGATTTTGACCTTGACATGCTTGGTTCGGATGCCCTTGATGACTTTGACCTCGACA
TGCTCGGCAGTGACGCCCTTGATGATTTCGACCTGGACATGCTGATTAACTAAGGTACCGAATTCGCTAG
CCGGCCATACAAGTAATCCGGATGATCGACGCCAACGTCGTTGAATTTTCAAATTTTAAATACTGAATAT
TTGTTTTTTTTCCTATTATTTATTTATTCTCTTTGTGTTTTTTTTCTTGCTTTCTAAAAAATTAATTCAA
TCCAAATCTAAACATTTTTTTTTCTCTTTCCGTCTCCCAATTCGTATTCCGCTCCTCTCATCTGAACACA
ATGTGCAAGTTTATTTATCTTCTCGCTTTCATTTCATTAGGACGTGGGGGGAATTGGTGGAAGGGGGAAA
CACACAAAAGGATGATGGAAATGAAATAAGGACACACAATATGCAACAACATTCAATTCAGAAATATGGA
GGAAGGTTTAAAAGAAAACATAAAAATATATAGAGGAGGAAGGAAAACTAGTAAAAAATAAGCAAAGAAA
TTAGGCGAACGATGAGAATTGTCCTCGCTTGGGCCCAAAAGGCCTTTTTTTTTTGGCGCCGACGTCAGGT
GGCACTTTTCGGGGAAATGTGCGCGGAACCCCTATTTGTTTATTTTTCTAAATACATTCAAATATGTATC
CGCTCATGAGACAATAACCCTGATAAATGCTTCAATAATATTGAAAAAGGAAGAGTATGAGTATTCAACA
TTTCCGTGTCGCCCTTATTCCCTTTTTTGCGGCATTTTGCCTTCCTGTTTTTGCTCACCCAGAAACGCTG
GTGAAAGTAAAAGATGCTGAAGATCAGTTGGGTGCACGAGTGGGTTACATCGAACTGGATCTCAACAGCG
GTAAGATCCTTGAGAGTTTTCGCCCCGAAGAACGTTTTCCAATGATGAGCACTTTTAAAGTTCTGCTATG
TGGCGCGGTATTATCCCGTATTGACGCCGGGCAAGAGCAACTCGGTCGCCGCATACACTATTCTCAGAAT
GACTTGGTTGAGTACTCACCAGTCACAGAAAAGCATCTTACGGATGGCATGACAGTAAGAGAATTATGCA
GTGCTGCCATAACCATGAGTGATAACACTGCGGCCAACTTACTTCTGACAACGATCGGAGGACCGAAGGA
GCTAACCGCTTTTTTGCACAACATGGGGGATCATGTAACTCGCCTTGATCGTTGGGAACCGGAGCTGAAT
GAAGCCATACCAAACGACGAGCGTGACACCACGATGCCTGTAGCAATGGCAACAACGTTGCGCAAACTAT
TAACTGGCGAACTACTTACTCTAGCTTCCCGGCAACAATTAATAGACTGGATGGAGGCGGATAAAGTTGC
AGGACCACTTCTGCGCTCGGCCCTTCCGGCTGGCTGGTTTATTGCTGATAAATCTGGAGCCGGTGAGCGT
GGGTCTCGCGGTATCATTGCAGCACTGGGGCCAGATGGTAAGCCCTCCCGTATCGTAGTTATCTACACGA
CGGGGAGTCAGGCAACTATGGATGAACGAAATAGACAGATCGCTGAGATAGGTGCCTCACTGATTAAGCA
TTGGTAACTGTCAGACCAAGTTTACTCATATATACTTTAGATTGATTTAAAACTTCATTTTTAATTTAAA
AGGATCTAGGTGAAGATCCTTTTTGATAATCTCATGACCAAAATCCCTTAACGTGAGTTTTCGTTCCACT
GAGCGTCAGACCCCGTAGAAAAGATCAAAGGATCTTCTTGAGATCCTTTTTTTCTGCGCGTAATCTGCTG
CTTGCAAACAAAAAAACCACCGCTACCAGCGGTGGTTTGTTTGCCGGATCAAGAGCTACCAACTCTTTTT
CCGAAGGTAACTGGCTTCAGCAGAGCGCAGATACCAAATACTGTTCTTCTAGTGTAGCCGTAGTTAGGCC
ACCACTTCAAGAACTCTGTAGCACCGCCTACATACCTCGCTCTGCTAATCCTGTTACCAGTGGCTGCTGC
CAGTGGCGATAAGTCGTGTCTTACCGGGTTGGACTCAAGACGATAGTTACCGGATAAGGCGCAGCGGTCG
GGCTGAACGGGGGGTTCGTGCACACAGCCCAGCTTGGAGCGAACGACCTACACCGAACTGAGATACCTAC
AGCGTGAGCTATGAGAAAGCGCCACGCTTCCCGAAGGGAGAAAGGCGGACAGGTATCCGGTAAGCGGCAG
GGTCGGAACAGGAGAGCGCACGAGGGAGCTTCCAGGGGGAAACGCCTGGTATCTTTATAGTCCTGTCGGG
TTTCGCCACCTCTGACTTGAGCGTCGATTTTTGTGATGCTCGTCAGGGGGGCGGAGCCTATGGAAAAACG
CCAGCAACGCGGCCTTTTTACGGTTCCTGGCCTTTTGCTGGCCTTTTGCTCACATGTTCTTTCCTGCGTT
ATCCCCTGATTCTGTGGATAACCGTATTACCGCCTTTGAGTGAGCTGATACCGCTCGCCGCAGCCGAACG
ACCGAGCGCAGCGAGTCAGTGAGCGAGGAAGCGGAAGAGCGCCCAATACGCAAACCGCCTCTCCCCGCGC
GTTGGCCGATTCATTAATGCAGCTGGCACGACAGGTTTCCCGACTGGAAAGCGGGCAGTGAGCGCAACGC
AATTAATGTGAGTTAGCTCACTCATTAGGCACCCCAGGCTTTACACTTTATGCTTCCGGCTCGTATGTTG
TGTGGAATTGTGAGCGGATAACAATTTCACACAGGAAACAGCTATGACCATGATTACGCCAAGCTGTAAG
TTTAAACATGATCTTACTAACTAACTATTCTCATTTAAATTTTCAGAGCTTAAAAATGGCTGAAATCACT
CACAACGATGGATACGCTAACAACTTGGAAATGAAAT
Features (pLannotate 1.2.2; 10 found; start..end, strand, type, name):
   3050..3067    -  misc_feature   MCS (fragment): pUC18/19 multiple cloning site
   3177..3617    +  CDS            GAL4 (fragment): GAL4_YEAST - Experimental evidence at protein level: Swiss-Prot protein existence level 1. This protein is a positive regulator for the gene expression of the galactose-induced genes such as GAL1, GAL2, GAL7, GAL10, and MEL1 which code for the enzymes used to convert galactose to glucose. It recognizes a 17 base pair sequence in (5'-CGGRNNRCYNYNCNCCG-3') the upstream activating sequence (UAS-G) of these genes. From Saccharomyces cerevisiae (strain ATCC 204508 / S288c) (Baker's yeast).
   3795..3811    +  CDS            VP96 (fragment): 6 tandem repeats of the minimal activation domain of herpes simplex virus VP16 (Cheng et al., 2013)
   4362..4466    +  promoter       AmpR promoter: bla
   4467..5327    +  CDS            AmpR: β-lactamase; bla; confers resistance to ampicillin, carbenicillin, and related antibiotics
   5498..6086    +  rep_origin     ori: high-copy-number ColE1/pMB1/pBR322/pUC origin of replication
   6269..6361    +  CDS            lacI (fragment): lac repressor; lacI; The lac repressor binds to the lac operator to inhibit transcription in E. coli. This inhibition can be relieved by adding lactose or isopropyl-β-D-thiogalactopyranoside (IPTG).
   6374..6395    +  protein_bind   CAP binding site: CAP binding activates transcription in the presence of cAMP. E. coli catabolite activator protein
   6410..6440    +  promoter       lac promoter: promoter for the E. coli lac operon
   6448..6464    +  protein_bind   lac operator: The lac repressor binds to the lac operator to inhibit transcription in E. coli. This inhibition can be relieved by adding lactose or isopropyl-β-D-thiogalactopyranoside (IPTG). lac repressor encoded by lacI
