[The description below was written by a language model from this plasmid's Addgene catalogue record and pLannotate feature annotations shown in this document.]
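Description:
pWP068 is a C. elegans expression plasmid built on the pHW393 backbone and serves as a "driver" construct in the cGAL-UAS bipartite expression system for worm sensory neurons. It is maintained in E. coli as a high-copy plasmid through a ColE1/pUC-type origin and selected with ampicillin via the β-lactamase gene under its native bla promoter. Remnants of a pUC-style cloning region are also annotated (a lacI fragment, CAP binding site, lac promoter and operator, and a piece of the pUC18/19 multiple cloning site). These are backbone carry-over and are not part of the worm expression unit.

The roughly 3 kb insert is recorded as Psrd-36-GAL4-SK(DBD)-VP64, in which the srd-36 promoter from C. elegans drives a synthetic transcriptional activator. The activator joins a GAL4-family DNA-binding domain to VP64, a set of tandem repeats of the minimal herpes simplex virus VP16 activation domain. The automated annotation detects the DNA-binding portion as a fragment matching yeast GAL4, and picks up only a very short VP16-repeat match downstream, labelled VP96. The promoter itself is not annotated, but the large unannotated stretch upstream of the GAL4 segment is where it would be expected to lie. No 3′ UTR or terminator is identified in the feature table, and the cloning sites are recorded as unknown.

According to the record, the srd-36 promoter restricts expression to the ASK neurons. In use, the activator made in those cells binds UAS sites on a separate effector transgene. Any UAS-linked reporter, sensor or perturbation tool can therefore be switched on specifically in ASK by combining driver and effector.
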