Addgene plasmid #198782: pWP068
Purpose: Drives specific expression in the ASK neurons
Depositing lab: Paul Sternberg. Depositing organization: California Institute of Technology. Publication: A cGAL-UAS bipartite expression toolkit for Caenorhabditis elegans sensory neurons. Nava S, Palma W, Wan X, Oh JY, Gharib S, Wang H, Revanna JS, Tan M, Zhang M, Liu J, Chen CH, Lee JS, Perry B, Sternberg PW. Proc Natl Acad Sci U S A. 2023 Dec 19;120(51):e2221680120. doi: 10.1073/pnas.2221680120. Epub 2023 Dec 14. PubMed 38096407.
Backbone
  Vector backbone: pHW393
  Backbone size w/o insert (bp): 3611
  Vector type: Worm Expression
Growth in bacteria
  Bacterial resistance: Ampicillin, 100 μg/mL
  Growth temperature: 37°C
  Growth strain: DH5alpha
  Copy number: High Copy
Gene/Insert
  Gene/Insert name: Psrd-36-GAL4-SK(DBD)-VP64
  Species: C. elegans (nematode)
  Insert size (bp): 3030
  Cloning method: Restriction Enzyme; 5′ cloning site Unknown (unknown if destroyed); 3′ cloning site Unknown (unknown if destroyed)
Terms and licenses: Academic/Nonprofit Terms; Industry Terms: Not Available to Industry
How to cite: pWP068 was a gift from Paul Sternberg (Addgene plasmid # 198782 ; http://n2t.net/addgene:198782 ; RRID:Addgene_198782)
