>Addgene plasmid #198782 | pWP068 | depositor partial sequence | sequence record 385036 | srd-36 promoter
GATGTATTTAATTGTGAAGCACTCTCCCAAAAATATGAGTTTTCTTCGTGTCACATTAGCACTCACATCT
GTGTCTCAATTAATTATTATTGTTTTGGCGTGTTTTCTAAAAATACGGTTTGTTACAACAAAGAACCCTA
TGGAAATGTGGACGTATGGATATTGTCGGTATTTTGAGCCTTGGCTATGCTATACTTACCACCAAATTGT
TCAGGTAAAAAGACTATTATTGATCTAGTTGATTTTTAAAAAAAGGGTTTCAGCTGTGTCTTCTAGCTAG
TAACCTTACAATATACGGAACATTTTTTATTAAATACATGATAGTAAAATCAAAGTCAATGAATAAAACA
GTAATATTCAGCACATATATTGTATTTTACTTCCCACTTATATTGTCCTCGGTAAGTGTGAAATCTCTCT
AAAATTGAATACAACTTGATAAATTACAGATCATTGTCGTGAGTATTATTGAAACCCAAACGTTTAACTC
CGAGTATGAAGATAAACTAAATTTTGTGAATTCATTGAGAATTATTAACGCGGATTATCTTATTTTTTCG
TTTTTAAGTTTCTCAAATTGGCTTAATTCTTGCAATTTGTTTATTCTCGCGTTTTGCATGTTTGCTGCTC
CGGCTGTTTGTTATTACTGTCGAAAGTAAGTTGGGTCAAGACAAACGCCATATTTCAACAAGTGTTCAAC
ATTCAAGCAAGTTTATAGACCAATCATGGCCAGTTTTTTTTTTCAGTTTCAAAGCTTTGTCGAAACATTC
TCAATCAAAAAATTTAGATAAATCTCAAAAAAATTCACCCAAAACTAATTGTTCAAGCAGAAAGAACATT
CTAGAGCAACCGGGAATTTTTTAAATAGGCATTTTTTATACTGCGAACAGAATTTTGCCGTTTTCTTTTA
ATGCCATAGTAAATGCTCAGGTGTGTACTACACACTTCCGTAATTTACCCACATCCTCTACTCTTCAATT
TAATAATTGGAATGAAAAACCTCTTAGGCTTTTCAGAAAAACGCTAGATCATATTAATGGTCACATCGCA
AGTATTTCACTTGCACGACAATATCAACATAAAAGTTTTATCATGGTAACTTTTTTTTTGGTATATGTAG
ATTTATTCAACTTCTGTTCAGGATCTCACTATTCTATTAGGTTGAGCAAAAAGTCTTTGCAAAATTTGTA
CTTTTCTTCATTTCTCAGCGTTAATTCATTTTTTTCTGATTCTGTTTTTTTATTTGTATAGTACGTAATG
TGCATGTTTAATGCATTTGAAAAAACTTTTGGGTGCTGTTCAAAATGACCGAGAATTTGCTCGCCGAACG
CCACGTCCTCCTAGGAGTTTTTCTGTACGAGTTCCTCCAAGGCTGCAATTGCAACGAAGCTCGTCGTAAC
ATGTGTGCAGTGTTAGGCAATAACTCTGTCACCTACAACACCATGAAGTTTTGGTTCGAAAAGTTCACGA
AAAAGAACTACGATCTCGATGATAAACCAAGATCAGATCGCTCTCGTTCGGATATCGATGAGGATATTTC
GAGAGCCCTGGAAGATGATTCAAGAGCAACGTCACGCAAACTTTCTGCGACTCTCAAGCATCTCCAAAGA
ACCATCATCAAGCATCTCCATAGAACCGGAAGGGTGCCAAAGTTCGGTCAACTTGTTCCTCACAAATTGT
CCGATTCTCAGAAAAATTGCTTTGTGACCTCTCTCTTTCGCTGTTCACTAGGAAACGAACGACGGACTGG
ATTAAGGATATCATTACTGGAGATGATAAATGGGTATTATATGTTAGCCATACCAGGAAAAAAGAGTGGG
TCCCGGTCGAGGAAACCGCGAAACCTGGCATCAAGTGAGAACTTCAAGGAAAAAAGTGCTTCTCTCAATT
CGGTGGGACAGTAAGGGTGTCATTTCCAGAGAGCTTCTTCCAAACTTTGCTACAATCAACGCTGGCCTAT
ACTGCATTTAATTGAAAAAGGTGGTCCATGCTCATCGATTACATCGCCCTAGAGGATCAAAGTTGTTGCT
GCTCCATGACCACGCAAGACCGCATACAACTTTGAAGACCCGCCAGAAGCTCCAGACCCTCAGAATCCAA
TTTTCGTCTCACCCACCGTATTCAACGGACTTGTCTCCTACTGACTACTATATGTTCCGCCCTCTCCAAA
ATCACCTTGCCGGGCAGAAGTTTCATGATCGAAAGGTCGTCGAAACTGGGTTGGACGACTTCTTTGCCTC
ATAATCGCAGGAGTTCTAGGCGGAGGGTACTGTTCAACTTCCATTGTGTTGGCAAGAAGTCATAAGCATT
AATGGTAAATATATTACCCATTGAATCTTGTTCGCTTTGAAAAAATACTACTTCCAAAAAAAAAATCAAA
ATTTTGCAAAGACTTTTTGCTCAACCTAATATGTATACTTCCTTGTGTGATGTATATTCCTATTGAGCTT
TTGTATTACTATTGTATCAGCACGAAAGTGGAGATATTGTTTCTCGAATTTTCGTTCTCGTTAATTGTTG
CATTTCCTACAATGATTGATCCTCTCATATCTATATATTTTGTCACTCCTTATCGAAAGCTGGTGACAAA
ATGGGTTCAAAAAGAATCAGTGGGAAGTAGAGTAAATACAATGTAACTTTGCTTTTGTTTCTATGATAAA
GCCGTCCATTTTGAAGCTAATTTTTTGTTTTTATAATAATTTTAGAAATTGCGCGACCCGACCCATCTCT
ACCCACCTAATAGGCATAAGCACAACATGACTTAACGTTTCAGCTAATGACAATGATTTATACATGGTTA
CTCTACCTGATAATACTTTTCATTTAGGAATTCAAAACACAAGTTTTCCGCTGTTCGCATTGCTGATGTC
CTCATTAGTGAAAATATTTCTTAGATTTCGGTTACATGTTACTCTCACTTCAATAATTCTTGTTTGTAAC
TCATGTCACGTATGACGACAAAATCTGCAGAAACTACACGCCCTTTGGTAAAAGGATAAAGTACTAGTAA
TTTTTCTTGTTTCTTCAAAA
